>Addgene plasmid #51560 | pBAD24-rnc-sfGFP | depositor full sequence | sequence record 78838 | pBAD24-rnc-sfGFP sequence 5932 bps
ATCGATGCATAATGTGCCTGTCAAATGGACGAAGCAGGGATTCTGCAAACCCTATGCTACTCCGTCAAGC
CGTCAATTGTCTGATTCGTTACCAATTATGACAACTTGACGGCTACATCATTCACTTTTTCTTCACAACC
GGCACGGAACTCGCTCGGGCTGGCCCCGGTGCATTTTTTAAATACCCGCGAGAAATAGAGTTGATCGTCA
AAACCAACATTGCGACCGACGGTGGCGATAGGCATCCGGGTGGTGCTCAAAAGCAGCTTCGCCTGGCTGA
TACGTTGGTCCTCGCGCCAGCTTAAGACGCTAATCCCTAACTGCTGGCGGAAAAGATGTGACAGACGCGA
CGGCGACAAGCAAACATGCTGTGCGACGCTGGCGATATCAAAATTGCTGTCTGCCAGGTGATCGCTGATG
TACTGACAAGCCTCGCGTACCCGATTATCCATCGGTGGATGGAGCGACTCGTTAATCGCTTCCATGCGCC
GCAGTAACAATTGCTCAAGCAGATTTATCGCCAGCAGCTCCGAATAGCGCCCTTCCCCTTGCCCGGCGTT
AATGATTTGCCCAAACAGGTCGCTGAAATGCGGCTGGTGCGCTTCATCCGGGCGAAAGAACCCCGTATTG
GCAAATATTGACGGCCAGTTAAGCCATTCATGCCAGTAGGCGCGCGGACGAAAGTAAACCCACTGGTGAT
ACCATTCGCGAGCCTCCGGATGACGACCGTAGTGATGAATCTCTCCTGGCGGGAACAGCAAAATATCACC
CGGTCGGCAAACAAATTCTCGTCCCTGATTTTTCACCACCCCCTGACCGCGAATGGTGAGATTGAGAATA
TAACCTTTCATTCCCAGCGGTCGGTCGATAAAAAAATCGAGATAACCGTTGGCCTCAATCGGCGTTAAAC
CCGCCACCAGATGGGCATTAAACGAGTATCCCGGCAGCAGGGGATCATTTTGCGCTTCAGCCATACTTTT
CATACTCCCGCCATTCAGAGAAGAAACCAATTGTCCATATTGCATCAGACATTGCCGTCACTGCGTCTTT
TACTGGCTCTTCTCGCTAACCAAACCGGTAACCCCGCTTATTAAAAGCATTCTGTAACAAAGCGGGACCA
AAGCCATGACAAAAACGCGTAACAAAAGTGTCTATAATCACGGCAGAAAAGTCCACATTGATTATTTGCA
CGGCGTCACACTTTGCTATGCCATAGCATTTTTATCCATAAGATTAGCGGATCCTACCTGACGCTTTTTA
TCGCAACTCTCTACTGTTTCTCCATACCCGTTTTTTTGGGCTAGCAGGAGGAATTCGCCAATGAACCCCA
TCGTAATTAATCGGCTTCAACGGAAGCTGGGCTACACTTTTAATCATCAGGAACTGTTGCAGCAGGCATT
AACTCATCGTAGTGCCAGCAGTAAACATAACGAGCGTTTAGAATTTTTAGGCGACTCTATTCTGAGCTAC
GTTATCGCCAATGCGCTTTATCACCGTTTCCCTCGTGTGGATGAAGGCGATATGAGCCGGATGCGCGCCA
CGCTGGTCCGTGGCAATACGCTGGCGGAACTGGCGCGCGAATTTGAGTTAGGCGAGTGCTTACGTTTAGG
GCCAGGTGAACTTAAAAGCGGTGGATTTCGTCGTGAGTCAATTCTCGCCGACACCGTCGAAGCATTAATT
GGTGGCGTATTCCTCGACAGTGATATTCAAACCGTCGAGAAATTAATCCTCAACTGGTATCAAACTCGTT
TGGACGAAATTAGCCCAGGCGATAAACAAAAAGATCCGAAAACGCGCTTGCAAGAATATTTGCAGGGTCG
CCATCTGCCGCTGCCGACTTATCTGGTAGTCCAGGTACGTGGCGAAGCGCACGATCAGGAATTTACTATC
CACTGCCAGGTCAGCGGCCTGAGTGAACCGGTGGTTGGCACAGGTTCAAGCCGTCGTAAGGCTGAGCAGG
CTGCCGCCGAACAGGCGTTGAAAAAACTGGAGCTGGAACCTCGAGCCCGGGCGCGTAAAGGCGAAGAGCT
GTTCACTGGTGTCGTCCCCATTCTGGTGGAACTGGATGGTGATGTCAACGGTCATAAGTTTTCCGTGCGT
GGCGAGGGTGAAGGTGACGCAACTAATGGTAAACTGACGCTGAAGTTCATCTGTACTACTGGTAAACTGC
CGGTACCTTGGCCGACTCTGGTAACGACGCTGACTTATGGTGTTCAGTGCTTTGCTCGTTATCCGGACCA
TATGAAGCAGCATGACTTCTTCAAGTCCGCCATGCCGGAAGGCTATGTGCAGGAACGCACGATTTCCTTT
AAGGATGACGGCACGTACAAAACGCGTGCGGAAGTGAAATTTGAAGGCGATACCCTGGTAAACCGCATTG
AGCTGAAAGGCATTGACTTTAAAGAAGACGGCAATATCCTGGGCCATAAGCTGGAATACAATTTTAACAG
CCACAATGTTTACATCACCGCCGATAAACAAAAAAATGGCATTAAAGCGAATTTTAAAATTCGCCACAAC
GTGGAGGATGGCAGCGTGCAGCTGGCTGATCACTACCAGCAAAACACTCCAATCGGTGATGGTCCTGTTC
TGCTGCCAGACAATCACTATCTGAGCACGCAAAGCGTTCTGTCTAAAGATCCGAACGAGAAACGCGATCA
TATGGTTCTGCTGGAGTTCGTAACCGCAGCGGGCATCACGCATGGTATGGATGAACTGTACAAAGGTCTA
GAGTCGACCTGCAGGCATGCAAGCTTGGCTGTTTTGGCGGATGAGAGAAGATTTTCAGCCTGATACAGAT
TAAATCAGAACGCAGAAGCGGTCTGATAAAACAGAATTTGCCTGGCGGCAGTAGCGCGGTGGTCCCACCT
GACCCCATGCCGAACTCAGAAGTGAAACGCCGTAGCGCCGATGGTAGTGTGGGGTCTCCCCATGCGAGAG
TAGGGAACTGCCAGGCATCAAATAAAACGAAAGGCTCAGTCGAAAGACTGGGCCTTTCGTTTTATCTGTT
GTTTGTCGGTGAACGCTCTCCTGAGTAGGACAAATCCGCCGGGAGCGGATTTGAACGTTGCGAAGCAACG
GCCCGGAGGGTGGCGGGCAGGACGCCCGCCATAAACTGCCAGGCATCAAATTAAGCAGAAGGCCATCCTG
ACGGATGGCCTTTTTGCGTTTCTACAAACTCTTTTGTTTATTTTTCTAAATACATTCAAATATGTATCCG
CTCATGAGACAATAACCCTGATAAATGCTTCAATAATATTGAAAAAGGAAGAGTATGAGTATTCAACATT
TCCGTGTCGCCCTTATTCCCTTTTTTGCGGCATTTTGCCTTCCTGTTTTTGCTCACCCAGAAACGCTGGT
GAAAGTAAAAGATGCTGAAGATCAGTTGGGTGCACGAGTGGGTTACATCGAACTGGATCTCAACAGCGGT
AAGATCCTTGAGAGTTTTCGCCCCGAAGAACGTTTTCCAATGATGAGCACTTTTAAAGTTCTGCTATGTG
GCGCGGTATTATCCCGTGTTGACGCCGGGCAAGAGCAACTCGGTCGCCGCATACACTATTCTCAGAATGA
CTTGGTTGAGTACTCACCAGTCACAGAAAAGCATCTTACGGATGGCATGACAGTAAGAGAATTATGCAGT
GCTGCCATAACCATGAGTGATAACACTGCGGCCAACTTACTTCTGACAACGATCGGAGGACCGAAGGAGC
TAACCGCTTTTTTGCACAACATGGGGGATCATGTAACTCGCCTTGATCGTTGGGAACCGGAGCTGAATGA
AGCCATACCAAACGACGAGCGTGACACCACGATGCCTGTAGCAATGGCAACAACGTTGCGCAAACTATTA
ACTGGCGAACTACTTACTCTAGCTTCCCGGCAACAATTAATAGACTGGATGGAGGCGGATAAAGTTGCAG
GACCACTTCTGCGCTCGGCCCTTCCGGCTGGCTGGTTTATTGCTGATAAATCTGGAGCCGGTGAGCGTGG
GTCTCGCGGTATCATTGCAGCACTGGGGCCAGATGGTAAGCCCTCCCGTATCGTAGTTATCTACACGACG
GGGAGTCAGGCAACTATGGATGAACGAAATAGACAGATCGCTGAGATAGGTGCCTCACTGATTAAGCATT
GGTAACTGTCAGACCAAGTTTACTCATATATACTTTAGATTGATT
[125 nt withheld, positions 4176-4300]
C
[141 nt withheld, positions 4302-4442]
CCTTTGACGTTGGAGTCCACGTTCTTTAATAGTGGACTCTTGTTCCAAACTTGAACAACACTCAACCCTA
TCTCGGGCTATTCTTTTGATTTATAAGGGATTTTGCCGATTTCGGCCTATTGGTTAAAAAATGAGCTGAT
TTAACAAAAATTTAACGCGAATTTTAACAAAATATTAACGTTTACAATTTAAAAGGATCTAGGTGAAGAT
CCTTTTTGATAATCTCATGACCAAAATCCCTTAACGTGAGTTTTCGTTCCACTGAGCGTCAGACCCCGTA
GAAAAGATCAAAGGATCTTCTTGAGATCCTTTTTTTCTGCGCGTAATCTGCTGCTTGCAAACAAAAAAAC
CACCGCTACCAGCGGTGGTTTGTTTGCCGGATCAAGAGCTACCAACTCTTTTTCCGAAGGTAACTGGCTT
CAGCAGAGCGCAGATACCAAATACTGTCCTTCTAGTGTAGCCGTAGTTAGGCCACCACTTCAAGAACTCT
GTAGCACCGCCTACATACCTCGCTCTGCTAATCCTGTTACCAGTGGCTGCTGCCAGTGGCGATAAGTCGT
GTCTTACCGGGTTGGACTCAAGACGATAGTTACCGGATAAGGCGCAGCGGTCGGGCTGAACGGGGGGTTC
GTGCACACAGCCCAGCTTGGAGCGAACGACCTACACCGAACTGAGATACCTACAGCGTGAGCTATGAGAA
AGCGCCACGCTTCCCGAAGGGAGAAAGGCGGACAGGTATCCGGTAAGCGGCAGGGTCGGAACAGGAGAGC
GCACGAGGGAGCTTCCAGGGGGAAACGCCTGGTATCTTTATAGTCCTGTCGGGTTTCGCCACCTCTGACT
TGAGCGTCGATTTTTGTGATGCTCGTCAGGGGGGCGGAGCCTATGGAAAAACGCCAGCAACGCGGCCTTT
TTACGGTTCCTGGCCTTTTGCTGGCCTTTTGCTCACATGTTCTTTCCTGCGTTATCCCCTGATTCTGTGG
ATAACCGTATTACCGCCTTTGAGTGAGCTGATACCGCTCGCCGCAGCCGAACGACCGAGCGCAGCGAGTC
AGTGAGCGAGGAAGCGGAAGAGCGCCTGATGCGGTATTTTCTCCTTACGCATCTGTGCGGTATTTCACAC
CGCATAGGGTCATGGCTGCGCCCCGACACCCGCCAACACCCGCTGACGCGCCCTGACGGGCTTGTCTGCT
CCCGGCATCCGCTTACAGACAAGCTGTGACCGTCTCCGGGAGCTGCATGTGTCAGAGGTTTTCACCGTCA
TCACCGAAACGCGCGAGGCAGCAAGGAGATGGCGCCCAACAGTCCCCCGGCCACGGGGCCTGCCACCATA
CCCACGCCGAAACAAGCGCTCATGAGCCCGAAGTGGCGAGCCCGATCTTCCCCATCGGTGATGTCGGCGA
TATAGGCGCCAGCAACCGCACCTGTGGCGCCGGTGATGCCGGCCACGATGCGTCCGGCGTAGAGGATCTG
CTCATGTTTGACAGCTTATC
Features (pLannotate 1.2.2; 16 found; start..end, strand, type, name):
     96..974     -  CDS            araC: L-arabinose regulatory protein; araC
   1001..1285    +  promoter       araBAD promoter: araBAD; promoter of the L-arabinose operon of E. coli; the araC regulatory gene is transcribed in the opposite direction (Guzman et al., 1995)
   1321..1998    +  CDS            rnc: RNC_ECO57 - Experimental evidence at protein level: Swiss-Prot protein existence level 1. Digests double-stranded RNA. Involved in the processing of primary rRNA transcript to yield the immediate precursors to the large and small rRNAs (23S and 16S). Processes some mRNAs, and tRNAs when they are encoded in the rRNA operon. Processes pre-crRNA and tracrRNA of type II CRISPR loci if present in the organism (By similarity). Involved in degradation of type I toxin-antitoxin system duplex RNAs (PubMed:24203704). From Escherichia coli O157:H7.
   2013..2724    +  CDS            superfolder GFP (fragment): GFP variant that folds robustly even when fused to poorly folded proteins (Pédelacq et al., 2006)
   2727..2756    +  misc_feature   MCS (fragment): pUC18/19 multiple cloning site
   2840..2955    +  ncRNA          5S rRNA: Accession: RF00001 - 5S ribosomal RNA
   2959..3045    +  terminator     rrnB T1 terminator: Escherichia coli rrnB; transcription terminator T1 from the E. coli rrnB gene
   3137..3164    +  terminator     rrnB T2 terminator: transcription terminator T2 from the E. coli rrnB gene
   3183..3274    +  promoter       AmpR promoter: bla
   3275..4135    +  CDS            AmpR: β-lactamase; bla; confers resistance to ampicillin, carbenicillin, and related antibiotics
   4177..4632    +  rep_origin     f1 ori (sequence partly withheld): f1 bacteriophage origin of replication; arrow indicates direction of (+) strand synthesis
   4743..5331    +  rep_origin     ori: high-copy-number ColE1/pMB1/pBR322/pUC origin of replication
   5517..5568    -  misc_feature   bom (fragment): basis of mobility region from pBR322
   5684..5724    -  CDS            rop (fragment): Rop protein, which maintains plasmids at low copy number; rop
   5723..5910    -  CDS            TcR (fragment): tetracycline efflux protein; tet; confers resistance to tetracycline
   5920..6       +  promoter       tet promoter (fragment) (across the origin): E. coli promoter for tetracycline efflux protein gene
