[The description below was written by a language model from this plasmid's Addgene catalogue record and pLannotate feature annotations shown in this document.]
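Description:
pBAD24-rnc-sfGFP is a 5,932 bp bacterial expression plasmid built on the pBAD24 backbone. It gives arabinose-inducible production of E. coli RNase III fused to superfolder GFP. It replicates from a high-copy ColE1/pMB1-type origin and is selected with ampicillin through the bla (AmpR) gene and its own promoter. An f1 phage origin is also present, which in principle permits single-stranded DNA production. Short annotated fragments of bom, rop, the tetracycline resistance gene and its promoter are non-functional remnants of the pBR322 ancestry of the backbone.

The expression cassette follows the standard pBAD layout. The araC regulator gene is transcribed divergently from the araBAD promoter, so transcription is kept low without L-arabinose and is switched on when it is added. Downstream of the promoter lies the rnc coding sequence. It encodes the double-strand-specific endoribonuclease that processes primary rRNA transcripts, some mRNAs and other structured RNAs. A short linker joins rnc in frame to superfolder GFP, a variant that folds robustly even when attached to other proteins, so GFP sits at the C terminus of RNase III. The record notes that extra residues derived from the polylinker flank sfGFP at both ends, including a short C-terminal extension read through the remaining multiple cloning site. Transcription ends in the rrnB region, which comprises a 5S rRNA segment and the T1 and T2 terminators.

The fusion allows RNase III to be visualised in living cells. The associated study concerned RNase III, nucleoid localisation of the pre-rRNA leader and rRNA synthesis. The plasmid was maintained in DH5alpha and assayed in MG1655.
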