Addgene plasmid #51560: pBAD24-rnc-sfGFP
Purpose: Gene encoding E. coli RNaseIII cloned as a N terminal translational fussion with superfolder GFP. Expression driven by arabinose (backbone is pBAD24).
Depositing lab: Sankar Adhya & Francisco Malagon. Depositing organization: National Cancer Institute (NCI). Publication: RNase III is required for localization to the nucleoid of the 5' pre-rRNA leader and for optimal induction of rRNA synthesis in E. coli. Malagon F. RNA. 2013 Sep;19(9):1200-7. doi: 10.1261/rna.038588.113. Epub 2013 Jul 26. PubMed 23893733.
Backbone
  Vector backbone: pBAD24
  Vector type: Bacterial Expression
Growth in bacteria
  Bacterial resistance: Ampicillin, 100 μg/mL
  Growth temperature: 37°C
  Growth strain: DH5alpha
  Growth instructions: Maintained in DH5alpha, assayed in MG1655 after retransformation.
  Copy number: High Copy
Gene/Insert
  Gene/Insert name: rnc (alt name: RNase III)
  Species: E. coli
  Mutation: Contains additonal aa at the end of the sfGFP in the N and C terminus (in frame with the polylinker)
  Entrez Gene: rnc (a.k.a. b2567, ECK2565)
  Tag / fusion protein: superfolder GFP (C terminal on insert); GLESTCRHASLAVLADERRFSA
Terms and licenses: Academic/Nonprofit Terms; Industry Terms: Not Available to Industry
How to cite: pBAD24-rnc-sfGFP was a gift from Sankar Adhya & Francisco Malagon (Addgene plasmid # 51560 ; http://n2t.net/addgene:51560 ; RRID:Addgene_51560)
