>Addgene plasmid #51560 | pBAD24-rnc-sfGFP | addgene partial sequence | sequence record 80979 | pBAD-F 5'-ATGCCATAGCATTTTTATCC-3'
TCGCAACTCTCTACTGTTTCTCCATACCCGTTTTTTTGGGCTAGCAGGAGGAATTCGCCAATGAACCCCA
TCGTAATTAATCGGCTTCAACGGAAGCTGGGCTACACTTTTAATCATCAGGAACTGTTGCAGCAGGCATT
AACTCATCGTAGTGCCAGCAGTAAACATAACGAGCGTTTAGAATTTTTAGGCGACTCTATTCTGAGCTAC
GTTATCGCCAATGCGCTTTATCACCGTTTCCCTCGTGTGGATGAAGGCGATATGAGCCGGATGCGCGCCA
CGCTGGTCCGTGGCAATACGCTGGCGGAACTGGCGCGCGAATTTGAGTTAGGCGAGTGCTTACGTTTAGG
GCCAGGTGAACTTAAAAGCGGTGGATTTCGTCGTGAGTCAATTCTCGCCGACACCGTCGAAGCATTAATT
GGTGGCGTATTCCTCGACAGTGATATTCAAACCGTCGAGAAATTAATCCTCAACTGGTATCAAACTCGTT
TGGACGAAATTAGCCCAGGCGATAAACAAAAAGATCCGAAAACGCGCTTGCAAGAATATTTGCAGGGTCG
CCATCTGCCGCTGCCGACTTATCTGGTAGTCCAGGTACGTGGCGAAGCGCACGATCAGGAATTTACTATC
CACTGCCAGGTCAGCGGCCTGAGTGAACCGGTGGTTGGCACAGGTTCAAGCCGTCGTAAGGCTGAGCAGG
CTGCCGCCGAACAGGCGTTGAAAAAACTGGAGCTGGAACCTCGAGCCCGGGCGCGTAAAGGCGAAGAGCT
GTTCACTGGTGTCGTCCCCATTCTGGTGGAACTGGATGGTGATGTCAACGGTCATAAGTTTTCCGTGCGT
GGCGAGGGTGAAGGTGACGCAACTAATGGTAAACTGACGCTGAAGTTCATCTGTACTACTGGTAAACTGC
CGGTACCTTGGCCGACTCTGGTAACGACGCTGACTTATGG
